Addgene plasmid #34334: KHBD00181
Depositing lab: Bart Deplancke. Depositing organization: Swiss Federal Institute of Technology (EPFL). Publication: Automated protein-DNA interaction screening of Drosophila regulatory elements. Korneel Hens, Jean-Daniel Feuz, Alina Isakova, Antonina Lagovitina, Andreas Massouras, Julien Bryois, Patrick Callaerts, Susan E. Celniker, Bart Deplancke. Nat Methods. 2011 Oct 30;8(12):1065-70. 10.1038/nmeth.1763 PubMed 22037703.
Backbone
  Vector backbone: pDONR221
  Backbone manufacturer: Invitrogen
  Backbone size w/o insert (bp): 2536
  Vector type: Gateway Donor Vector
Growth in bacteria
  Bacterial resistance: Kanamycin, 50 μg/mL
  Growth temperature: 37°C
  Growth strain: DH5alpha
  Copy number: High Copy
Gene/Insert
  Gene/Insert name: CG5393 (alt names: FBgn0015903; apt; apontic)
  Species: D. melanogaster (fly)
  Insert size (bp): 1449
  Entrez Gene: apt (a.k.a. Dmel_CG5393, 3041, Apt, CG5393, Dmel\CG5393, TDF, TDF/APT, Tdp, l(2)03041, l(2)06369, l(2)09049, l(2)59Ea, l(2)k11531, tdf)
  Cloning method: Gateway Cloning
  Sequencing primers: 5′ M13F; 3′ M13R
Terms and licenses: Academic/Nonprofit Terms; Industry Terms: Not Available to Industry
Depositor comments: Please note that the ORFs in this collection were cloned open-ended (without a stop codon).
How to cite: KHBD00181 was a gift from Bart Deplancke (Addgene plasmid # 34334 ; http://n2t.net/addgene:34334 ; RRID:Addgene_34334)
