[The description below was written by a language model from this plasmid's Addgene catalogue record.]
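Description:
KHBD00181 is a Gateway entry-type clone built in the pDONR221 donor vector backbone (Invitrogen), carrying the open reading frame of the Drosophila melanogaster gene CG5393, also known as apontic (apt) or tdf. The backbone contributes about 2.5 kb and the insert is 1449 bp. The plasmid is maintained in standard E. coli cloning strains as a high-copy replicon under kanamycin selection. No feature table accompanies the record, so individual elements such as the origin of replication or the recombination sites flanking the insert are not itemised. In general, Gateway cloning of an ORF into pDONR221 replaces the vector's counter-selection cassette and leaves the insert flanked by attL sites. M13 forward and reverse primer sites on either side allow the insert to be sequence-verified.

The construct has no promoter intended to drive expression of the insert. It serves as a shuttle from which the apt coding sequence can be moved by LR recombination into any compatible Gateway destination vector. The depositor notes that the ORFs in this collection were cloned open-ended, without a stop codon, which permits in-frame C-terminal fusions to tags or functional domains supplied by the destination vector. It also means that a stop codon must come from that vector. The plasmid belongs to a collection of Drosophila clones associated with work on automated screening of protein–DNA interactions at fly regulatory elements. This fits its use as a source clone for generating apontic fusion proteins for such interaction assays, although the record does not specify which destination vectors or assay formats were used.
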