>Addgene plasmid #34334 | KHBD00181 | depositor partial sequence | sequence record 40901 | KHBD00181 sequence 1449 bps
ATGGTCAACAAACAGTATTCGGCCACCGATCTGGAGGCTTTTATGAAGATTGCCGCCAACTGGCAAAATT
CCAATCACAACTTGCTGGAGGGCGTCGACATAAAGACGGAAATGACACAGTACATGAACAGTCCTTCCAT
GAACATGTACAAGAAGAGGGAACGCACCCAGAACTGGAACCACCAGGAGAAGAAATACCTACTCGATCTG
TGTCGCAAGGACATGCGCATTATCGAGAACAAGAGATTGGATGCCGGTCTGACCGCCGTGAAGAACAAGG
CATGGAAGATTATCCACCAGAAGTTCTCCAATCAGTTTGGCACCGATCGCACCTGCAATCGCCTGAAGGA
ACAGTGGCGTCGCATGAAGGCATGTACTCGCAACGAGATCCTGGACTACAATAATCGCCTGGCCAGGTTT
GGAGCAGAGGTGGCCGATCGCAAGAAGCCATCTCCGTTCACCTTCGAGGTGTGGGATTTCATGCAGGAGG
CGAAGAAGGCATGCAAATCGGAGGCCCTGGATGGCATTGATTACTCTAAGATTCCACTGGCCTTGGAGGA
GGGTTTTGAGTATCGTGAGGATTACAAATTCAATCCCGAAGACCACGACATGGATGACAGCCGCACACCG
CCGCAGGAACTGTGCGATGTGGACATCAAGGAGGAGGAGAACAACGAGACCTTCAACGAGACCTTCAACC
ATCACCACCTCAACCAGAGCGACATCCTTGGCAGCGGCGAGCGTCTCAGTGTGTCGCCTAATCACAGCAT
CAGTCGCAACGGGATCCACGAGGCCGAGAGTCCCGCCACGATTTCCACATCTAATGTCCTGGACTCGAGC
GGTGCCTATATGGCCGGAGGAGGTGACATGTCCGGCTTCCAGGCCAACTTCAACATGAACAACATATCCG
CCACGCTGGAGGCACTGAATGCCCTCCGTTCTGGCCAATTTCCCAGTGCAGCAGCAGCGGCAGCGGCCGC
CATTCACCAGCACCAGGCACAGGCCCAGGTCGCCATGCATCACCAGCACAATAACAACAACAACAATAAC
AACAACAACGAGGACGACGAGGACAGCATGAAGCCGCAGTCTAAGAGACAGCGCACCAGCAGTGGTAGCA
TGTTGGGCAGCGAGGATCAGGCACCAGTCCTGGCCCCATCAGTGCCAGCATCCTCGGACTCGCAGGCCCT
AGAGCGGTCCGGCAGCAGCAATGGATTGACCATGCCGGGAACGGCAGTCAGCACCAATGCCAACAGCAGC
AGCAGCAACAACAACAACTTTGAGCTGCGCATGTTCATGGAGATGCAGAGCAAGGAGCACATGATGCGCA
TGAAGATCCTGGAGGTGCAGTTGCAGGCGGCAAAGCACAGTCGCGACCTAGTGGAGATCAACAAGACACT
GGCGCTGCAGAAGCTGCAGTTGGAGCTGGCCAGCAAGCGACTGCCCAGT
