>Addgene plasmid #34334 | KHBD00181 | addgene partial sequence | sequence record 42016 | M13-Rev 5'-CAGGAAACAGCTATGACC-3'
TTTTATTTTGACTGATAGTGACCTGTTCGTTGCAACAAATTGATAAGCAATGCTTTCTTATAATGCCAAC
TTTGTACAAGAAAGTTGGCAAACTGGGCAGTCGCTTGCTGGCCAGCTCCAACTGCAGCTTCTGCAGCGCC
AGTGTCTTGTTGATCTCCACTAGGTCGCGACTGTGCTTTGCCGCCTGCAACTGCACCTCCAGGATCTTCA
TGCGCATCATGTGCTCCTTGCTCTGCATCTCCATGAACATGCGCAGCTCAAAGTTGTTGTTGTTGCTGCT
GCTGCTGTTGGCATTGGTGCTGACTGCCGTTCCCGGCATGGTCAATCCATTGCTGCTGCCGGACCGCTCT
AGGGCCTGCGAGTCCGAGGATGCTGGCACTGATGGGGCCAGGACTGGTGCCTGATCCTCGCTGCCCAACA
TGCTACCACTGCTGGTGCGCTGTCTCTTAGACTGCGGCTTCATGCTGTCCTCGTCGTCCTCGTTGTTGTT
GTTATTGTTGTTGTTGTTATTGTGCTGGTGATGCATGGCGACCTGGGCCTGTGCCTGGTGCTGGTGAATG
GCGGCCGCTGCCGCTGCTGCTGCACTGGGAAATTGGCCAGAACGGAGGGCATTCAGTGCCTCCAGCGTGG
CGGATATGTTGTTCATGTTGAAGTTGGCCTGGAAGCCGGACATGTCACCTCCTCCGGCCATATAGGCACC
GCTCGAGTCCAGGACATTA
